Addgene plasmid #115833: pscALPS-SIV-CPZ-TAN3 vpr
Purpose: Encodes codon optimized 3xFLAG-SIVCPZ-TAN3 Vpr (DQ374658) and puromycin resistance protein
Depositing lab: Jeremy Luban. Depositing organization: University of Massachusetts, Worcester. Publication: Primate immunodeficiency virus proteins Vpx and Vpr counteract transcriptional repression of proviruses by the HUSH complex. Yurkovetskiy L, Guney MH, Kim K, Goh SL, McCauley S, Dauphin A, Diehl WE, Luban J. Nat Microbiol. 2018 Dec;3(12):1354-1361. doi: 10.1038/s41564-018-0256-x. Epub 2018 Oct 8. PubMed 30297740.
Backbone
  Vector backbone: pscALPS Puro
  Vector type: Lentiviral
  Selectable markers: Puromycin
Growth in bacteria
  Bacterial resistance: Ampicillin, 100 μg/mL
  Growth temperature: 30°C
  Growth strain: NEB Stable
  Copy number: High Copy
Gene/Insert
  Gene/Insert name: SIVCPZ-TAN3 Vpr (DQ374658)
  Promoter: SFFV
  Tag / fusion protein: 3x-FLAG (N terminal on insert)
  Cloning method: Restriction Enzyme; 5′ cloning site XbaI (unknown if destroyed); 3′ cloning site EcoRI (unknown if destroyed)
Terms and licenses: Academic/Nonprofit Terms; Industry Terms: Not Available to Industry
Depositor comments: PuroR . Please visit https://www.biorxiv.org/content/early/2018/04/03/293001 for bioRxiv preprint.
How to cite: pscALPS-SIV-CPZ-TAN3 vpr was a gift from Jeremy Luban (Addgene plasmid # 115833 ; http://n2t.net/addgene:115833 ; RRID:Addgene_115833)
