[The description below was written by a language model from this plasmid's Addgene catalogue record and pLannotate feature annotations shown in this document.]
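Description:
pscALPS-SIV-CPZ-TAN3 vpr is an HIV-1-based lentiviral transfer vector built on the pscALPS Puro backbone, about 8 kb in size. It is maintained in bacteria through a high-copy ColE1/pUC-type origin and an ampicillin resistance gene (β-lactamase). The viral portion begins with a CMV enhancer/promoter placed directly upstream of a truncated HIV-1 5' LTR, an arrangement that allows genomic RNA to be transcribed in producer cells without relying on the native U3 region. An SV40 enhancer/early promoter element is annotated just upstream of this. Downstream lie the Ψ packaging signal with an adjoining gag fragment, the Rev response element for Rev-dependent nuclear export of the unspliced genome, and the cPPT/CTS, which aids nuclear import of the reverse-transcribed DNA. Short env, rev and nef fragments are remnants of the parental provirus. A second truncated LTR closes the vector at the 3' end.

The payload is a codon-optimized Vpr open reading frame from the chimpanzee simian immunodeficiency virus isolate SIVcpz TAN3, carrying an N-terminal 3xFLAG tag and driven by the spleen focus-forming virus (SFFV) LTR promoter. The insert was cloned between XbaI and EcoRI sites. A puromycin N-acetyltransferase gene follows about 500 bp downstream for selection of transduced mammalian cells. Neither the catalogue fields nor the feature table identify the promoter or other element in this gap that drives its expression. A WPRE after the puromycin marker enhances transcript stability and expression. According to the associated publication, the construct belongs to work showing that primate lentiviral Vpx and Vpr proteins counteract transcriptional repression of proviruses by the HUSH complex. It is suited to stable, selectable expression of epitope-tagged Vpr in target cells.
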