Features (pLannotate 1.2.2; 21 found; start..end, strand, type, name):
     69..398     +  promoter       SV40 promoter: SV40 enhancer and early promoter
    410..789     +  enhancer       CMV enhancer: human cytomegalovirus immediate early enhancer
    790..989     +  promoter       CMV promoter: human cytomegalovirus (CMV) immediate early promoter
   1007..1187    +  LTR            5' LTR (truncated): truncated 5' long terminal repeat (LTR) from HIV-1
   1234..1359    +  misc_feature   HIV-1 Ψ: packaging signal of human immunodeficiency virus type 1
   1343..1681    +  CDS            HIV-1 gag (fragment): gag protein from human immunodeficiency virus 1; gag
   1856..2089    +  misc_feature   RRE: The Rev response element (RRE) of HIV-1 allows for Rev-dependent mRNA export from the nucleus to the cytoplasm.
   2210..2452    +  CDS            env (fragment): ENV_HV2ST - Experimental evidence at protein level: Swiss-Prot protein existence level 1. The gp120-gp41 heterodimer allows rapid transcytosis of the virus through CD4 negative cells such as simple epithelial monolayers of the intestinal, rectal and endocervical epithelial barriers. Both gp120 and gp41 specifically recognize glycosphingolipids galactosyl- ceramide (GalCer) or 3' sulfo-galactosyl-ceramide (GalS) present in the lipid rafts structures of epithelial cells. Binding to these alternative receptors allows the rapid transcytosis of the virus through the epithelial cells. This transcyto
   2465..2565    +  CDS            Rev (fragment): human immunodeficiency virus 1 (HIV-1) Rev protein; rev; enhances nuclear export of unspliced and incompletely spliced viral mRNAs
   2615..2732    +  misc_feature   cPPT/CTS: central polypurine tract and central termination sequence of HIV-1
   2869..3276    +  promoter       SFFV promoter: spleen focus-forming virus long terminal repeat (LTR) promoter
   3342..3364    +  CDS            FLAG (fragment): FLAG® epitope tag, followed by an enterokinase cleavage site
   3375..3620    +  CDS            vpr (fragment): VPR_HV1Y2 - Experimental evidence at protein level: Swiss-Prot protein existence level 1. During virus entry, plays a role in the transport of the viral pre-integration (PIC) complex to the host nucleus. This function is crucial for viral infection of non-dividing macrophages. May act directly at the nuclear pore complex, by binding nucleoporins phenylalanine-glycine (FG)-repeat regions. From Human immunodeficiency virus type 1 group M subtype B (isolate YU-2) (HIV-1).
   4133..4732    +  CDS            PuroR: puromycin N-acetyltransferase; pac from Streptomyces alboniger; confers resistance to puromycin
   4742..5330    +  misc_feature   WPRE: woodchuck hepatitis virus posttranscriptional regulatory element
   5341..5841    +  CDS            nef (fragment): NEF_HV1LA - Experimental evidence at protein level: Swiss-Prot protein existence level 1. Extracellular Nef protein targets CD4(+) T-lymphocytes for apoptosis by interacting with CXCR4 surface receptors. From Human immunodeficiency virus type 1 group M subtype B (isolate Lai) (HIV-1).
   5848..6028    +  LTR            5' LTR (truncated): truncated 5' long terminal repeat (LTR) from HIV-1
   6099..6687    -  rep_origin     ori: high-copy-number ColE1/pMB1/pBR322/pUC origin of replication
   6858..7718    -  CDS            AmpR: β-lactamase; bla; confers resistance to ampicillin, carbenicillin, and related antibiotics
   7719..7823    -  promoter       AmpR promoter: bla
   7882..7934    -  misc_feature   bom (fragment): basis of mobility region from pBR322
>Addgene plasmid #115833 | pscALPS-SIV-CPZ-TAN3 vpr | addgene full sequence | sequence record 232565 | Addgene NGS Result
AATCTGCTTAGGGTTAGGCGTTTTGCGCTGCTTCGCGATGTACGGGCCAGATATACGCGCTGTGGAATGT
GTGTCAGTTAGGGTGTGGAAAGTCCCCAGGCTCCCCAGCAGGCAGAAGTATGCAAAGCATGCATCTCAAT
TAGTCAGCAACCAGGTGTGGAAAGTCCCCAGGCTCCCCAGCAGGCAGAAGTATGCAAAGCATGCATCTCA
ATTAGTCAGCAACCATAGTCCCGCCCCTAACTCCGCCCATCCCGCCCCTAACTCCGCCCAGTTCCGCCCA
TTCTCCGCCCCATGGCTGACTAATTTTTTTTATTTATGCAGAGGCCGAGGCCGCCTCTGCCTCTGAGCTA
TTCCAGAAGTAGTGAGGAGGCTTTTTTGGAGGCCTAGGCTTTTGCAAAAAGCTCGCGTTGACATTGATTA
TTGACTAGTTATTAATAGTAATCAATTACGGGGTCATTAGTTCATAGCCCATATATGGAGTTCCGCGTTA
CATAACTTACGGTAAATGGCCCGCCTGGCTGACCGCCCAACGACCCCCGCCCATTGACGTCAATAATGAC
GTATGTTCCCATAGTAACGCCAATAGGGACTTTCCATTGACGTCAATGGGTGGAGTATTTACGGTAAACT
GCCCACTTGGCAGTACATCAAGTGTATCATATGCCAAGTACGCCCCCTATTGACGTCAATGACGGTAAAT
GGCCCGCCTGGCATTATGCCCAGTACATGACCTTATGGGACTTTCCTACTTGGCAGTACATCTACGTATT
AGTCATCGCTATTACCATGGTGATGCGGTTTTGGCAGTACATCAATGGGCGTGGATAGCGGTTTGACTCA
CGGGGATTTCCAAGTCTCCACCCCATTGACGTCAATGGGAGTTTGTTTTGGCACCAAAATCAACGGGACT
TTCCAAAATGTCGTAACAACTCCGCCCCATTGACGCAAATGGGCGGTAGGCGTGTACGGTGGGAGGTCTA
TATAAGCAGCGCGTTTTGCCTGTACTGGGTCTCTCTGGTTAGACCAGATCTGAGCCTGGGAGCTCTCTGG
CTAACTAGGGAACCCACTGCTTAAGCCTCAATAAAGCTTGCCTTGAGTGCTTCAAGTAGTGTGTGCCCGT
CTGTTGTGTGACTCTGGTAACTAGAGATCCCTCAGACCCTTTTAGTCAGTGTGGAAAATCTCTAGCAGTG
GCGCCCGAACAGGGACTTGAAAGCGAAAGGGAAACCAGAGGAGCTCTCTCGACGCAGGACTCGGCTTGCT
GAAGCGCGCACGGCAAGAGGCGAGGGGCGGCGACTGGTGAGTACGCCAAAAATTTTGACTAGCGGAGGCT
AGAAGGAGAGAGATGGGTGCGAGAGCGTCAGTATTAAGCGGGGGAGAATTAGATCGCGATGGGAAAAAAT
TCGGTTAAGGCCAGGGGGAAAGAAAAAATATAAATTAAAACATATAGTATGGGCAAGCAGGGAGCTAGAA
CGATTCGCAGTTAATCCTGGCCTGTTAGAAACATCAGAAGGCTGTAGACAAATACTGGGACAGCTACAAC
CATCCCTTCAGACAGGATCAGAAGAACTTAGATCATTATATAATACAGTAGCAACCCTCTATTGTGTGCA
TCAAAGGATAGAGATAAAAGACACCAAGGAAGCTTTAGACAAGATAGAGGAAGAGCAAAACAAAAGTAAG
ACCACCGCACAGCAAGCGGCCGGCCGCTGATCTTCAGACCTGGAGGAGGAGATATGAGGGACAATTGGAG
AAGTGAATTATATAAATATAAAGTAGTAAAAATTGAACCATTAGGAGTAGCACCCACCAAGGCAAAGAGA
AGAGTGGTGCAGAGAGAAAAAAGAGCAGTGGGAATAGGAGCTTTGTTCCTTGGGTTCTTGGGAGCAGCAG
GAAGCACTATGGGCGCAGCGTCAATGACGCTGACGGTACAGGCCAGACAATTATTGTCTGGTATAGTGCA
GCAGCAGAACAATTTGCTGAGGGCTATTGAGGCGCAACAGCATCTGTTGCAACTCACAGTCTGGGGCATC
AAGCAGCTCCAGGCAAGAATCCTGGCTGTGGAAAGATACCTAAAGGATCAACAGCTCCTGGGGATTTGGG
GTTGCTCTGGAAAACTCATTTGCACCACTGCTGTGCCTTGGAATGCTAGTTGGAGTAATAAATCTCTGGA
ACAGATTTGGAATCACACGACCTGGATGGAGTGGGACAGAGAATTAACAATTACACAAGCTTAATACACT
CCTTAATTGAAGAATCGCAAAACCAGCAAGAAAAGAATGAACAAGAATTATTGGAATTAGATAAATGGGC
AAGTTTGTGGAATTGGTTTAACATAACAAATTGGCTGTGGTATATAAAATTATTCATAATGATAGTAGGA
GGCTTGGTAGGTTTAAGAATAGTTTTTGCTGTACTTTCTATAGTGAATAGAGTTAGGCAGGGATATTCAC
CATTATCGTTTCAGACCCACCTCCCAACCCCGAGGGGACCCGACAGGCCCGAAGGAATAGAAGAAGAAGG
TGGAGAGAGAGACAGAGACAGATCCATTCGATTAGTGAACGGATCGGCACTGCGTGCGCCAATTCTGCAG
ACAAATGGCAGTATTCATCCACAATTTTAAAAGAAAAGGGGGGATTGGGGGGTACAGTGCAGGGGAAAGA
ATAGTAGACATAATAGCAACAGACATACAAACTAAAGAATTACAAAAACAAATTACAAAAATTCAAAATT
TTCGGGTTTATTACAGGGACAGCAGAGATCCAGTTTGGTTAATTAACTGCAGCCCCGATAAAATAAAAGA
TTTTATTTAGTCTCCAGAAAAAGGGGGGAATGAAAGACCCCACCTGTAGGTTTGGCAAGCTAGCTGCAGT
AACGCCATTTTGCAAGGCATGGAAAAATACCAAACCAAGAATAGAGAAGTTCAGATCAAGGGCGGGTACA
TGAAAATAGCTAACGTTGGGCCAAACAGGATATCTGCGGTGAGCAGTTTCGGCCCCGGCCCGGGGCCAAG
AACAGATGGTCACCGCAGTTTCGGCCCCGGCCCGAGGCCAAGAACAGATGGTCCCCAGATATGGCCCAAC
CCTCAGCAGTTTCTTAAGACCCATCAGATGTTTCCAGGCTCCCCCAAGGACCTGAAATGACCCTGCGCCT
TATTTGAATTAACCAATCAGCCTGCTTCTCGCTTCTGTTCGCGCGCTTCTGCTTCCCGAGCTCTATAAAA
GAGCTCACAACCCCTCACTCGGCGCGCCAGTCCTCCGACAGACTGAGTCGCCCGGGGGTCTAGAGCCGCC
ATGGATTATAAAGATGACGATGACAAAGACTATAAAGACGATGACGACAAAGATTACAAGGACGACGACG
ACAAAGCGGCCGCTATGGAACAAGCTCCAGAGGATCATGGGCCTCAGCGCGAACCCTATAATGAATGGTT
GCTTGACACTCTTGAAGAAATCAAACAGGAGGCGGTGAGGCACTTCCCCAGGCCTATACTCCAAGGGGTC
GGCAATTGGGTCTTTACTATTCACGGCGACAGTTGGGAGGGGGTGCAAGAACTCATTCGGATACTTCAGC
GAGCATTGTTCACACATTTCCGACATGGATGTGTTCACTCCAGAATTGGCTCATAACCCGGGGAATTCTC
GACCTTGACTGGCGGCGCGACCTTGAGGCCTGCGTTCGCCTCAGTTGCCCCCTCTGTGCAATGGGGAGAC
GCGCCTCATCGCTTGACAACGGCCGAAGAGCCGCCGCGCTTCCGTCTCCCGCGTGCGCGCGCCATGCTGC
CCACCCCCGTTCCGCACTGACCCTCCCCCGTGCCCCGCGTCCCGTACTGCCGCCCCGCCCCGAGTCCCAT
GCCGCAGCCACCGCGACGGAGCCCGCAGGCGGGAACCTGCCTCCGCGCGTTAGCGCGCACGCGCGCCTCA
TGTGTCGTCCCCATCAGCGCCGGCTTCCGTCTATAGGCCAGATGCACTGTCACTCTGGCGAAGTCGCAGA
CCCGATTGGCCGGGACGGAGGCGCGAGACCGGGTTGCGGGCGGGGCCGAACGTGGTATAAAAGGGGCGGG
AGGCCAGGCTCGTGCCGTTTTGCAGACGCCACCGCCGAGGAAAACCGTGTACTATTAGCCACGCGTGCCA
CCATGACCGAGTACAAGCCCACGGTGCGCCTCGCCACCCGCGACGACGTCCCCCGGGCCGTACGCACCCT
CGCCGCCGCGTTCGCCGACTACCCCGCCACGCGCCACACCGTCGACCCGGACCGCCACATCGAGCGGGTC
ACCGAGCTGCAAGAACTCTTCCTCACGCGCGTCGGGCTCGACATCGGCAAGGTGTGGGTCGCGGACGACG
GCGCCGCGGTGGCGGTCTGGACCACGCCGGAGAGCGTCGAAGCGGGGGCGGTGTTCGCCGAGATCGGCCC
GCGCATGGCCGAGTTGAGCGGTTCCCGGCTGGCCGCGCAGCAACAGATGGAAGGCCTCCTGGCGCCGCAC
CGGCCCAAGGAGCCCGCGTGGTTCCTGGCCACCGTCGGCGTCTCGCCCGACCACCAGGGCAAGGGTCTGG
GCAGCGCCGTCGTGCTCCCCGGAGTGGAGGCGGCCGAGCGCGCCGGGGTGCCCGCCTTCCTGGAGACCTC
CGCGCCCCGCAACCTCCCCTTCTACGAGCGGCTCGGCTTCACCGTCACCGCCGACGTCGAGGTGCCCGAA
GGACCGCGCACCTGGTGCATGACCCGCAAGCCCGGTGCCTGAGCGATCGCTAATCAACCTCTGGATTACA
AAATTTGTGAAAGATTGACTGGTATTCTTAACTATGTTGCTCCTTTTACGCTATGTGGATACGCTGCTTT
AATGCCTTTGTATCATGCTATTGCTTCCCGTATGGCTTTCATTTTCTCCTCCTTGTATAAATCCTGGTTG
CTGTCTCTTTATGAGGAGTTGTGGCCCGTTGTCAGGCAACGTGGCGTGGTGTGCACTGTGTTTGCTGACG
CAACCCCCACTGGTTGGGGCATTGCCACCACCTGTCAGCTCCTTTCCGGGACTTTCGCTTTCCCCCTCCC
TATTGCCACGGCGGAACTCATCGCCGCCTGCCTTGCCCGCTGCTGGACAGGGGCTCGGCTGTTGGGCACT
GACAATTCCGTGGTGTTGTCGGGGAAGCTGACGTCCTTTCCATGGCTGCTCGCCTGTGTTGCCACCTGGA
TTCTGCGCGGGACGTCCTTCTGCTACGTCCCTTCGGCCCTCAATCCAGCGGACCTTCCTTCCCGCGGCCT
GCTGCCGGCTCTGCGGCCTCTTCCGCGTCTTCGCCTTCGCCCTCAGACGAGTCGGATCTCCCTTTGGGCC
GCCTCCCCGCTTAATCGCGTCGAGACCTAGAAAAACATGGAGCAATCACAAGTAGCAATACAGCAGCTAC
CAATGCTGATTGTGCCTGGCTAGAAGCACAAGAGGAGGAGGAGGTGGGTTTTCCAGTCACACCTCAGGTA
CCTTTAAGACCAATGACTTACAAGGCAGCTGTAGATCTTAGCCACTTTTTAAAAGAAAAGGGGGGACTGG
AAGGGCTAATTCACTCCCAACGAAGACAAGATATCCTTGATCTGTGGATCTACCACACACAAGGCTACTT
CCCTGATTGGCAGAACTACACACCAGGGCCAGGGATCAGATATCCACTGACCTTTGGATGGTGCTACAAG
CTAGTACCAGTTGAGCAAGAGAAGGTAGAAGAAGCCAATGAAGGAGAGAACACCCGCTTGTTACACCCTG
TGAGCCTGCATGGGATGGATGACCCGGAGAGAGAAGTATTAGAGTGGAGGTTTGACAGCCGCCTAGCATT
TCATCACATGGCCCGAGAGCTGCATCCGGACTGTACTGGGTCTCTCTGGTTAGACCAGATCTGAGCCTGG
GAGCTCTCTGGCTAACTAGGGAACCCACTGCTTAAGCCTCAATAAAGCTTGCCTTGAGTGCTTCAAGTAG
TGTGTGCCCGTCTGTTGTGTGACTCTGGTAACTAGAGATCCCTCAGACCCTTTTAGTCAGTGTGGAAAAT
CTCTAGCAGGGCCCGTTTCATGTGAGCAAAAGGCCAGCAAAAGGCCAGGAACCGTAAAAAGGCCGCGTTG
CTGGCGTTTTTCCATAGGCTCCGCCCCCCTGACGAGCATCACAAAAATCGACGCTCAAGTCAGAGGTGGC
GAAACCCGACAGGACTATAAAGATACCAGGCGTTTCCCCCTGGAAGCTCCCTCGTGCGCTCTCCTGTTCC
GACCCTGCCGCTTACCGGATACCTGTCCGCCTTTCTCCCTTCGGGAAGCGTGGCGCTTTCTCATAGCTCA
CGCTGTAGGTATCTCAGTTCGGTGTAGGTCGTTCGCTCCAAGCTGGGCTGTGTGCACGAACCCCCCGTTC
AGCCCGACCGCTGCGCCTTATCCGGTAACTATCGTCTTGAGTCCAACCCGGTAAGACACGACTTATCGCC
ACTGGCAGCAGCCACTGGTAACAGGATTAGCAGAGCGAGGTATGTAGGCGGTGCTACAGAGTTCTTGAAG
TGGTGGCCTAACTACGGCTACACTAGAAGAACAGTATTTGGTATCTGCGCTCTGCTGAAGCCAGTTACCT
TCGGAAAAAGAGTTGGTAGCTCTTGATCCGGCAAACAAACCACCGCTGGTAGCGGTGGTTTTTTTGTTTG
CAAGCAGCAGATTACGCGCAGAAAAAAAGGATCTCAAGAAGATCCTTTGATCTTTTCTACGGGGTCTGAC
GCTCAGTGGAACGAAAACTCACGTTAAGGGATTTTGGTCATGAGATTATCAAAAAGGATCTTCACCTAGA
TCCTTTTAAATTAAAAATGAAGTTTTAAATCAATCTAAAGTATATATGAGTAAACTTGGTCTGACAGTTA
CCAATGCTTAATCAGTGAGGCACCTATCTCAGCGATCTGTCTATTTCGTTCATCCATAGTTGCCTGACTC
CCCGTCGTGTAGATAACTACGATACGGGAGGGCTTACCATCTGGCCCCAGTGCTGCAATGATACCGCGAG
ACCCACGCTCACCGGCTCCAGATTTATCAGCAATAAACCAGCCAGCCGGAAGGGCCGAGCGCAGAAGTGG
TCCTGCAACTTTATCCGCCTCCATCCAGTCTATTAATTGTTGCCGGGAAGCTAGAGTAAGTAGTTCGCCA
GTTAATAGTTTGCGCAACGTTGTTGCCATTGCTACAGGCATCGTGGTGTCACGCTCGTCGTTTGGTATGG
CTTCATTCAGCTCCGGTTCCCAACGATCAAGGCGAGTTACATGATCCCCCATGTTGTGCAAAAAAGCGGT
TAGCTCCTTCGGTCCTCCGATCGTTGTCAGAAGTAAGTTGGCCGCAGTGTTATCACTCATGGTTATGGCA
GCACTGCATAATTCTCTTACTGTCATGCCATCCGTAAGATGCTTTTCTGTGACTGGTGAGTACTCAACCA
AGTCATTCTGAGAATAGTGTATGCGGCGACCGAGTTGCTCTTGCCCGGCGTCAATACGGGATAATACCGC
GCCACATAGCAGAACTTTAAAAGTGCTCATCATTGGAAAACGTTCTTCGGGGCGAAAACTCTCAAGGATC
TTACCGCTGTTGAGATCCAGTTCGATGTAACCCACTCGTGCACCCAACTGATCTTCAGCATCTTTTACTT
TCACCAGCGTTTCTGGGTGAGCAAAAACAGGAAGGCAAAATGCCGCAAAAAAGGGAATAAGGGCGACACG
GAAATGTTGAATACTCATACTCTTCCTTTTTCAATATTATTGAAGCATTTATCAGGGTTATTGTCTCATG
AGCGGATACATATTTGAATGTATTTAGAAAAATAAACAAATAGGGGTTCCGCGCACATTTCCCCGAAAAG
TGCCACCTGACGTCGACGGATCGGGAGATCTCCCGATCCCCTATGGTGCACTCTCAGTACAATCTGCTCT
GATGCCGCATAGTTAAGCCAGTATCTGCTCCCTGCTTGTGTGTTGGAGGTCGCTGAGTAGTGCGCGAGCA
AAATTTAAGCTACAACAAGGCAAGGCTTGACCGACAATTGCATGAAG
