>Addgene plasmid #115833 | pscALPS-SIV-CPZ-TAN3 vpr | depositor partial sequence | sequence record 218782 | SIV CPZ TAN3 Vpr
TCTAGAGCCGCCATGGATTATAAAGATGACGATGACAAAGACTATAAAGACGATGACGACAAAGATTACA
AGGACGACGACGACAAAGCGGCCGCTATGGAACAAGCTCCAGAGGATCATGGGCCTCAGCGCGAACCCTA
TAATGAATGGTTGCTTGACACTCTTGAAGAAATCAAACAGGAGGCGGTGAGGCACTTCCCCAGGCCTATA
CTCCAAGGGGTCGGCAATTGGGTCTTTACTATTCACGGCGACAGTTGGGAGGGGGTGCAAGAACTCATTC
GGATACTTCAGCGAGCATTGTTCACACATTTCCGACATGGATGTGTTCACTCCAGAATTGGCTCATAACC
CGGGGAATTC
